>Addgene plasmid #188052 | pAG8Ha-ETV1_DBD(332-458) | addgene full sequence | sequence record 373718 | Addgene NGS Result
TTCTCATGTTTGACAGCTTATCATCCGATAAGCTTTAATGCGGTAGTTTATCACAGTTAAATTGCTAACG
CAGTCAGGCACCGTGTATGAAATCTAACAATGCGCTCATCGTCATCCTCGGCACCGTCACCCTGGATGCT
GTAGGCATAGGCTTGGTTATGCCGGTACTGCCGGGCCTCTTGCGGGATATCCGGATATAGTTCCTCCTTT
CAGCAAAAAACCCCTCAAGACCCGTTTAGAGGCCCCAAGGGGTTATGCTAGTTATTGCTCAGCGGTGGCA
GCAGCCAACTCAGCTTCCTTTCGGGCTTTGTTAGCAGCCGGATCCTTATTACGCCATGCTTTCATCAAAG
TGGCTCAGCGGAACGGTGTCTTCCTCGTTAATGTGACGCTCCATATCGGTTTTCAGCAGCGGACGCTGGT
TGTCCGGAAACGCCATGCTGAACAGCGCCTCCGGATCGCAAACGAACTTGTACACATAACGTTCGCCCGC
CACTTTTTGCATGATACCCTTCTCGTAATAGTAACGCAGGCTACGGCTCAGTTTGTCATAGTTCATCGCC
GGACGGTTCTTCTGAATGCCCCAACGACGCGCAACTTCCTCCGGTTCGATCAGCTTAAACTCCATGCCAC
GACCGGTCCACGCGATGAAGTGGCTGTTGCTCGGATCGTCCAGCAGCGCCACCAGGAATTGCCACAGCTG
CAGGCTACCACGGGCGCCCTGAAAATAAAGATTCTCGCTAGCATGGTGATGGTGGTGGTGATGGTGGTCC
ATATGGTATATCTCCTTCTTAAAGTTAAACAAAATTATTTCTAGAGGGAAACCGTTGTGGTCTCCCTATA
GTGAGTCGTATTAATTTCGCGGGATCGAGATCTCGATCCTCTACGCCGGACGCATCGTGGCCGGCATCAC
CGGCGCTACAGGTGCGGTTGCTTGCGCCTATATCGCCGACCCGGCATCACCGGCGCTACAGGTGCGGTTG
CTTGCGCCTATATCGCCGACATCACCGATGGGGAAGATCGGGCTCGCCACTTCGGGCTCATGAGCGCTTG
TTTCGGCGTGGGTATGGTGGCAGGCCCCGTGGCCGTGGGACTGTTGGGCTCCATCTCCTTGCATGGGGAC
TGTTGGGCTCCATCTCCTTGCATGGGGGGACTGTTGGGCTCCATCTCCTTGCATGCACCATTCCTTGCGG
CGGCGGTGCTCAACGGCCTCAACCTACTACTGGGCTGCTTCCTAATGCAGGAGTCGCATAAGGGAGAGCG
TCAACCGATGCCCTTGAGAGCCTTCAACCCAGTCAGCTCCTTCCGGTGGGCGCGGGGCATGACTATCGTC
GCCGCACTTATGACTGTCTTCTTTATCATGCAACTCGTAGGACAGGTGCCGGCAGCGCTCTGGGTCATTT
TCGGCGAGGACCGCTTTCGCTGGAGCGCGACGATGATCGGCCTGTCGCTTGCGGTATTCGGAATCTTGCA
CGCCCTCGCTCAAGCCTTCGTCACTGGTCCCGCCACCAAACGTTTCGGCGAGAAGCAGGCCATTATCGCC
GGCATGGCGGCCGACGCGCTGGGCTACGTCTTGCTGGCGTTCGCGACGCGAGGCTGGATGGCCTTCCCCA
TTATGATTCTTCTCGCTTCCGGCGGCATCGGGATGCCCGCGTTGCAGGCCATGCTGTCCAGGCAGGTAGA
TGACGACCATCAGGGACAGCTTCAAGGATCGCTCGCGGCTCTTACCAGCCTAACTTCGATCATTGGACCG
CTGATCGTCACGGCGATTTATGCCGCCTCGGCGAGCACATGGAACGGGTTGGCATGGATTGTAGGTGCCG
CCCTATACCTTGTCATGGATTGTAGGTGCCGCCCTATACCTTGTCTGCCTCCCCGCGTTGCGTCGCGGTG
CATGGAGCCGGGCCACCTCGACCTGAATGGAAGCCGGCGGCACCTCGCTAACGGATTCACCACTCCAAGA
ATTGGAGCCAATCAATTCTTGCGGAGAACTGTGAATGCGCAAACCAACCCTTGGCAGAACATATCCATCG
CGTCCGCCATCTCCAGCAGCCGCACGCGGCGCATCTCGGGCAGCGTTGGGTCCTGGCCACGGGTGTGCAT
GATCGTGCTCCTGTCGTTGAGGACCCGGCTAGGCTGGCGGGGTTGCCTTACTGGTTAGCAGAATGAATCA
CCGATACGCGAGCGAACGTGAAGCGACTGCTGCTGCAAAACGTCTGCGACCTGAGCAACAACATGAATGG
TCTTCGGTTTCCGTGTTTCGTAAAGTCTGGAAACGCGGAAGTCAGCGCCCTGCACCATTATGTTCCGGAT
CTGCATCGCAGGATGCTGCTGGCTACCCTGTGGAACACCTACATCTGTATTAACGAAGCGCTGGCATTGA
CCCTGAGTGATTTTTCTCTGGTCCCGCCGCATCCATACCGCCAGTTGTTTACCCTCACGACGTTCCAGTA
ACCGGGCATGTTCATCATCAGTAACCCGTATCGTGAGCATCCTCTCTCGTTTCATCGGTATCATTACCCC
CATGAACAGAAATCCCCCTTACACGGAGGCATCAGTGACCAAACAGGAAAAAACCGCCCTTAACATGGCC
CGCTTTATCAGAAGCCAGACATTAACGCTTCTGGAGAAACTCAACGAGCTGGACGCGGATGAACAGGCAG
ACATCTGTGAATCGCTTCACGACCACGCTGATGAGCTTTACCGCAGCTGCCTCGCGCGTTTCGGTGATGA
CGGTGAAAACCTCTGACACATGCAGCTCCCGGAGACGGTCACAGCTTGTCTGTAAGCGGATGCCGGGAGC
AGACAAGCCCGTCAGGGCGCGTCAGCGGGTGTTGGCGGGTGTCGGGGCGCAGCCATGACCCAGTCACGTA
GCGATAGCGGAGTGTATACTGGCTTAACTATGCGGCATCAGAGCAGATTGTACTGAGAGTGCACCATTGC
GGTGTGAAATACCGCACAGATGCGTAAGGAGAAAATACCGCATCAGGCGCTCTTCCGCTTCCTCGCTCAC
TGACTCGCTGCGCTCGGTCGTTCGGCTGCGGCGAGCGGTATCAGCTCACTCAAAGGCGGTAATACGGTTA
TCCACAGAATCAGGGGATAACGCAGGAAAGAACATGTGAGCAAAAGGCCAGCAAAAGGCCAGGAACCGTA
AAAAGGCCGCGTTGCTGGCGTTTTTCCATAGGCTCCGCCCCCCTGACGAGCATCACAAAAATCGACGCTC
AAGTCAGAGGTGGCGAAACCCGACAGGACTATAAAGATACCAGGCGTTTCCCCCTGGAAGCTCCCTCGTG
CGCTCTCCTGTTCCGACCCTGCCGCTTACCGGATACCTGTCCGCCTTTCTCCCTTCGGGAAGCGTGGCGC
TTTCTCATAGCTCACGCTGTAGGTATCTCAGTTCGGTGTAGGTCGTTCGCTCCAAGCTGGGCTGTGTGCA
CGAACCCCCCGTTCAGCCCGACCGCTGCGCCTTATCCGGTAACTATCGTCTTGAGTCCAACCCGGTAAGA
CACGACTTATCGCCACTGGCAGCAGCCACTGGTAACAGGATTAGCAGAGCGAGGTATGTAGGCGGTGCTA
CAGAGTTCTTGAAGTGGTGGCCTAACTACGGCTACACTAGAAGGACAGTATTTGGTATCTGCGCTCTGCT
GAAGCCAGTTACCTTCGGAAAAAGAGTTGGTAGCTCTTGATCCGGCAAACAAACCACCGCTGGTAGCGGT
GGTTTTTTTGTTTGCAAGCAGCAGATTACGCGCAGAAAAAAAGGATCTCAAGAAGATCCTTTGATCTTTT
CTACGGGGTCTGACGCTCAGTGGAACGAAAACTCACGTTAAGGGATTTTGGTCATGAGATTATCAAAAAG
GATCTTCACCTAGATCCTTTTAAATTAAAAATGAAGTTTTAAATCAATCTAAAGTATATATGAGTAAACT
TGGTCTGACAGTTACCAATGCTTAATCAGTGAGGCACCTATCTCAGCGATCTGTCTATTTCGTTCATCCA
TAGTTGCCTGACTCCCCGTCGTGTAGATAACTACGATACGGGAGGGCTTACCATCTGGCCCCAGTGCTGC
AATGATACCGCGAGACCCACGCTCACCGGCTCCAGATTTATCAGCAATAAACCAGCCAGCCGGAAGGGCC
GAGCGCAGAAGTGGTCCTGCAACTTTATCCGCCTCCATCCAGTCTATTAATTGTTGCCGGGAAGCTAGAG
TAAGTAGTTCGCCAGTTAATAGTTTGCGCAACGTTGTTGCCATTGCTGCAGGCATCGTGGTGTCACGCTC
GTCGTTTGGTATGGCTTCATTCAGCTCCGGTTCCCAACGATCAAGGCGAGTTACATGATCCCCCATGTTG
TGCAAAAAAGCGGTTAGCTCCTTCGGTCCTCCGATCGTTGTCAGAAGTAAGTTGGCCGCAGTGTTATCAC
TCATGGTTATGGCAGCACTGCATAATTCTCTTACTGTCATGCCATCCGTAAGATGCTTTTCTGTGACTGG
TGAGTACTCAACCAAGTCATTCTGAGAATAGTGTATGCGGCGACCGAGTTGCTCTTGCCCGGCGTCAACA
CGGGATAATACCGCGCCACATAGCAGAACTTTAAAAGTGCTCATCATTGGAAAACGTTCTTCGGGGCGAA
AACTCTCAAGGATCTTACCGCTGTTGAGATCCAGTTCGATGTAACCCACTCGTGCACCCAACTGATCTTC
AGCATCTTTTACTTTCACCAGCGTTTCTGGGTGAGCAAAAACAGGAAGGCAAAATGCCGCAAAAAAGGGA
ATAAGGGCGACACGGAAATGTTGAATACTCATACTCTTCCTTTTTCAATATTATTGAAGCATTTATCAGG
GTTATTGTCTCATGAGCGGATACATATTTGAATGTATTTAGAAAAATAAACAAATAGGGGTTCCGCGCAC
ATTTCCCCGAAAAGTGCCACCTGACGTCTAAGAAACCATTATTATCATGACATTAACCTATAAAAATAGG
CGTATCACGAGGCCCTTTCGTCTTCAAGAA
Features (pLannotate 1.2.2; 18 found; start..end, strand, type, name):
     10..39      +  promoter       tet promoter: E. coli promoter for tetracycline efflux protein gene
     87..191     +  CDS            TcR (fragment): tetracycline efflux protein; tet; confers resistance to tetracycline
    214..261     -  terminator     T7 terminator: transcription terminator for bacteriophage T7 RNA polymerase
    278..712     -  CDS            ETV1 (fragment): ETV1_HUMAN - Also known as ER81. Experimental evidence at protein level: Swiss-Prot protein existence level 1. Transcriptional activator that binds to DNA sequences containing the consensus pentanucleotide 5'-CGGA[AT]-3'. From Homo sapiens (Human).
    717..737     -  CDS            capTEV™ (fragment): composite tag for in vivo biotinylation, TEV protease cleavage, and 6xHis tagging
    743..766     -  CDS            8xHis: 8xHis affinity tag
    781..803     -  RBS            RBS: efficient ribosome binding site from bacteriophage T7 gene 10 (Olins and Rangwala, 1989)
    835..853     -  promoter       T7 promoter: promoter for bacteriophage T7 RNA polymerase
    875..950     +  CDS            TcR (fragment): tetracycline efflux protein; tet; confers resistance to tetracycline
    951..1115    +  CDS            TcR (fragment): tetracycline efflux protein; tet; confers resistance to tetracycline
   1145..1834    +  CDS            TcR (fragment): tetracycline efflux protein; tet; confers resistance to tetracycline
   1834..1916    +  CDS            TcR (fragment): tetracycline efflux protein; tet; confers resistance to tetracycline
   2158..2538    -  CDS            YPB1_ECOLX: Protein predicted: Swiss-Prot protein existence level 4. From Escherichia coli.
   2555..2746    +  CDS            rop: Rop protein, which maintains plasmids at low copy number; rop
   2848..2987    +  misc_feature   bom: basis of mobility region from pBR322
   3173..3761    -  rep_origin     ori: high-copy-number ColE1/pMB1/pBR322/pUC origin of replication
   3932..4792    -  CDS            AmpR: β-lactamase; bla; confers resistance to ampicillin, carbenicillin, and related antibiotics
   4793..4897    -  promoter       AmpR promoter: bla
