[The description below was written by a language model from this plasmid's Addgene catalogue record and pLannotate feature annotations shown in this document.]
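Description:
pAG8Ha-ETV1_DBD(332-458) is a bacterial expression plasmid of about 5 kb, built on a pET11-type backbone, for producing the DNA-binding domain of human ETV1 (ETS translocation variant 1, also called ER81) in E. coli. It replicates from a pBR322/ColE1-family origin and also carries the rop gene and the bom mobility region, an arrangement that normally keeps copy number moderate, although the record lists copy number as unknown. Selection is by ampicillin through a β-lactamase gene driven by its own promoter. The annotated tet promoter and several tetracycline-resistance fragments are pBR322 remnants interrupted by the expression cassette, and tetracycline is not listed as a selection. No lacI gene or lac operator appears in the feature table.

The expression cassette runs from a T7 promoter and the T7 gene 10 ribosome binding site, through the fusion coding sequence, to a T7 terminator. Transcription therefore depends on a host that supplies T7 RNA polymerase. The open reading frame starts with an N-terminal 8xHis affinity tag, followed by a short element that the automated annotation labels as a capTEV fragment. This corresponds to the TEV protease recognition site described by the depositor, which allows the tag to be removed after purification. Next comes ETV1 residues 332–458, with amino acids 1–331 and 459–477 deleted. The insert is codon optimized for E. coli and was cloned between KasI and BamHI sites.

The plasmid is intended for recombinant production and affinity purification of the isolated ETV1 ETS domain. The associated publication examines how a DNA-binding domain modulates phase separation of the EWS::FLI1 fusion oncoprotein, but the record does not state what role this ETV1 construct played in that work.
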