Addgene plasmid #188052: pAG8Ha-ETV1_DBD(332-458)
Purpose: Expresses His8-ETV1_DBD(332-458) with a TEV site for removal of the His8 tag.
Depositing lab: David Libich. Depositing organization: University of Texas Health Science Center at San Antonio. Publication: Phase separation of the oncogenic fusion protein EWS::FLI1 is modulated by its DNA-binding domain. Selig EE, Sohn EJ, Stoja A, Moreno-Romero AK, Akula S, Xu X, Bishop AJR, Libich DS. Proc Natl Acad Sci U S A. 2025 May 20;122(20):e2221823122. doi: 10.1073/pnas.2221823122. Epub 2025 May 16. PubMed 40377985.
Backbone
  Vector backbone: pET11
  Backbone size w/o insert (bp): 4500
  Total vector size (bp): 4998
  Vector type: Bacterial Expression
Growth in bacteria
  Bacterial resistance: Ampicillin, 100 μg/mL
  Growth temperature: 37°C
  Growth strain: DH5alpha
  Copy number: Unknown
Gene/Insert
  Gene/Insert name: ETV1 (alt name: ETS translocation variant 1)
  Species: H. sapiens (human)
  Insert size (bp): 498
  Mutation: deleted amino acids 1-331, 459-477
  Entrez Gene: ETV1 (a.k.a. ER81)
  Promoter: T7
  Tag / fusion protein: His8 (N terminal on insert)
  Cloning method: Restriction Enzyme; 5′ cloning site KasI (unknown if destroyed); 3′ cloning site BamH1 (unknown if destroyed)
  Sequencing primers: 5′ T7; 3′ T7 reverse
Terms and licenses: Academic/Nonprofit Terms; Industry Terms: Not Available to Industry
Depositor comments: insert is codon optimized for E. coli expression
How to cite: pAG8Ha-ETV1_DBD(332-458) was a gift from David Libich (Addgene plasmid # 188052 ; http://n2t.net/addgene:188052 ; RRID:Addgene_188052)
